Addgene plasmid #133645: ZJOM31
Purpose: Integration of TGL3-GFP as an additional copy in genome, use auxotrophic marker URA3(Candida albicans). Marker for yeast lipid droplet.
Depositing lab: Zhiping Xie. Depositing organization: Shanghai Jiao Tong University. Publication: A Validated Set of Fluorescent-Protein-Based Markers for Major Organelles in Yeast (Saccharomyces cerevisiae). Zhu J, Zhang ZT, Tang SW, Zhao BS, Li H, Song JZ, Li D, Xie Z. MBio. 2019 Sep 3;10(5). pii: mBio.01691-19. doi: 10.1128/mBio.01691-19. PubMed 31481383.
Backbone
  Vector backbone: KT209
  Vector type: Yeast Expression
Growth in bacteria
  Bacterial resistance: Ampicillin, 100 μg/mL
  Growth temperature: 37°C
  Growth strain: DH5alpha
  Copy number: Unknown
Gene/Insert
  Gene/Insert name: p1k-TGL3-GFP
  Species: S. cerevisiae (budding yeast)
  Insert size (bp): 2900
  Entrez Gene: TGL3
  Tag / fusion protein: EGFP (C terminal on insert)
  Cloning method: Gibson Cloning
Terms and licenses: Academic/Nonprofit Terms; Industry Terms: Not Available to Industry
How to cite: ZJOM31 was a gift from Zhiping Xie (Addgene plasmid # 133645 ; http://n2t.net/addgene:133645 ; RRID:Addgene_133645)
