[The description below was written by a language model from this plasmid's Addgene catalogue record and pLannotate feature annotations shown in this document.]
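Description:
ZJOM31 is a yeast integrating plasmid built on the KT209 backbone that adds an extra genomic copy of TGL3 fused to GFP in Saccharomyces cerevisiae, providing a fluorescent marker for lipid droplets. It belongs to a validated set of fluorescent-protein organelle markers. No yeast replication origin or centromere is annotated, consistent with its stated use by chromosomal integration. In E. coli it is maintained through a high-copy ColE1/pUC-type origin and selected with ampicillin via the bla gene. Short remnants of lacI, rop and bom, along with T7 and SP6 promoters flanking the cassette region, are carried over from the cloning backbone.

The payload, listed as p1k-TGL3-GFP, comprises the TGL3 open reading frame, which encodes a lipid-particle-localized triacylglycerol lipase. It is joined at its C terminus to GFP, catalogued as EGFP but annotated as the yeast codon-optimized yeGFP, and is followed by the ADH1 terminator. No promoter is annotated upstream of TGL3. The insert name and the fragment of PRE5 on the opposite strand just upstream on the circular map suggest that about a kilobase of upstream genomic sequence, probably the native TGL3 promoter region, drives expression, although the record does not say so explicitly.

Downstream lies the selection cassette: a URA3 coding sequence under the Ashbya gossypii TEF promoter and terminator. The catalogue describes it as Candida albicans URA3, whereas the annotation tool matched it to the S. cerevisiae protein. One loxP site interrupts the TEF promoter and a second follows the terminator. Cre recombinase could therefore excise the marker after integration, allowing URA3 selection to be reused. The integration locus and linearization strategy are not stated.
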