Features (pLannotate 1.2.2; 18 found; start..end, strand, type, name):
    393..2318    +  CDS            TGL3: TGL3_YEAST - Experimental evidence at protein level: Swiss-Prot protein existence level 1. Lipid particle-localized triacylglycerol (TAG) lipase. The lipid droplet/particle is a lipid storage compartment which serves as a depot of energy and building blocks for membrane lipid biosynthesis. Involved in the mobilization of the non-polar storage lipids triacylglycerols (TAGs) from lipid particles by hydrolysis of TAGs, releasing and supplying specific fatty acids to the appropriate metabolic pathways (PubMed:10515935, PubMed:12682047, PubMed:16267052). Also catalyzes the acylation of lysophosphat
   2370..3086    +  CDS            yeGFP: yeast-enhanced green fluorescent protein codons optimized for translation in S. cerevisiae and C. albicans
   3107..3294    +  terminator     ADH1 terminator: S. cerevisiae ADH1; transcription terminator for the S. cerevisiae alcohol dehydrogenase 1 (ADH1) gene
   3369..3576    +  promoter       TEF promoter (fragment): Ashbya gossypii TEF promoter
   3577..3610    -  protein_bind   loxP: Cre-mediated recombination occurs in the 8-bp core sequence (GCATACAT). Cre recombinase
   3610..3746    +  promoter       TEF promoter (fragment): Ashbya gossypii TEF promoter
   3765..4553    +  CDS            URA3: PYRF_YEAST - Experimental evidence at protein level: Swiss-Prot protein existence level 1. From Saccharomyces cerevisiae (strain ATCC 204508 / S288c) (Baker's yeast).
   4565..4762    +  terminator     TEF terminator: Ashbya gossypii TEF terminator
   4816..4849    -  protein_bind   loxP: Cre-mediated recombination occurs in the 8-bp core sequence (GCATACAT). Cre recombinase
   4904..4922    -  promoter       T7 promoter: promoter for bacteriophage T7 RNA polymerase
   4944..4997    -  CDS            lacI (fragment): lac repressor; lacI; The lac repressor binds to the lac operator to inhibit transcription in E. coli. This inhibition can be relieved by adding lactose or isopropyl-β-D-thiogalactopyranoside (IPTG).
   5180..5768    -  rep_origin     ori: high-copy-number ColE1/pMB1/pBR322/pUC origin of replication
   5939..6799    -  CDS            AmpR: β-lactamase; bla; confers resistance to ampicillin, carbenicillin, and related antibiotics
   6800..6904    -  promoter       AmpR promoter: bla
   6999..7034    +  CDS            rop (fragment): Rop protein, which maintains plasmids at low copy number; rop
   7136..7187    +  misc_feature   bom (fragment): basis of mobility region from pBR322
   7250..7268    +  promoter       SP6 promoter: promoter for bacteriophage SP6 RNA polymerase
   7290..7889    -  CDS            PRE5 (fragment): PSA6_YEAST - Experimental evidence at protein level: Swiss-Prot protein existence level 1. The proteasome degrades poly-ubiquitinated proteins in the cytoplasm and in the nucleus. It is essential for the regulated turnover of proteins and for the removal of misfolded proteins. The proteasome is a multicatalytic proteinase complex that is characterized by its ability to cleave peptides with Arg, Phe, Tyr, Leu, and Glu adjacent to the leaving group at neutral or slightly basic pH. It has an ATP-dependent proteolytic activity. From Saccharomyces cerevisiae (strain ATCC 204508 / S288c) (Baker's ye
>Addgene plasmid #133645 | ZJOM31 | addgene full sequence | sequence record 265890 | Addgene NGS Result
ATATATGAAGGCTTAGTTCAATGTATTCTTACCCACTTCTCTTGAACTTCAATTGATCACCACGTCTACC
TAAATGTAGTGGCGTCTTGGTTCTTTTCCATACTTTGACGATACTTTTGAATTTTTAATTTTGCCACTCT
ATAATAGGGTATGTTCTTTATAGGTCATTTTTACTTTTTTAGTAGGGCATTTTAATAAATACTAGGTTTT
TAGTAATTTCGGAGATACTTATCCTAGGTCTGAAAATTCAACCCTAACCCTTTTTTTCTTATGTTTTTTT
TTTTCTGGGTAGCAGCTAATAGAAATTAGTACTGATTACATAGAGAAGTACTATGACACAATAGTAAGGG
AATCATCTATTCATATATCACATCTTTGAGTTGCCGTTAAGCATGAAGGAAACGGCGCAGGAATACAAGG
TGTCTGCTGTAATACCGACCCTTTTGAAAAACTGGATACTGCGTGTAGTGTATGCCACATTGGACCATAT
ACCTCCTTTTGTGTGGGAAATTCTACATGTCATCACCGATATTTATTTCTTCTGGGTTCAAAAGCTGATT
AACTATGTGCGGCCACACTCAAGAGTCATTTATTATAACGCTATTAAGAAGTTAGATGAGTGTGATACGT
ATCAAATGTGGTGTCAGCAAGCGTCCGTAGTGGATGAAATAACAGGCGCAAATTTATGGCGGCGGAATTT
CTTTTCGAGGAGGTACGACTTCAATTCTGTCATTGAACAATATAGCATATTGGAAAATATGTTAAGGGAG
GAGAAGTATGATGTAGTTAAGGAGAAGTTTTCGACTACAGGCCCTTGTATGTTGAGGAACTTTGCGGGTA
TTGGAGATAAAAAGTTGTTCACAAAATCTTTGATGGGTACAAAGCTACTTATTGAACAATATTTGACCCG
AATTCTAGAAGGCTTGGATATATTAAATAATCAAACTTTAACTCCAACATCCTTTTTCCAAAGATGTAAG
TTGTCACTGGGCACAACAGCATTAATCTTGCAAGGTGGTTCATTGTTTGGGCTGTTTCACCTTGGGGTGA
TTAGAGGTTTATTGTTACAGGACCTGATGCCTAATATTATAAGTGGTAGCTCTATGGGGGCATGCGTTGC
AAGTTTATTCGGTTGCTTGTCCAATGAGCAACTAAAGCAATTATTGACCGATGACAACCTCTTGAATATC
ATCAAGAATGATGTAGATTTATTAAAAAGCTGTGGATACGGTAATTTAGAGCAGCACCTAAACCTGGGGA
CTTTGATTCAGAACCTAATACACCACGGTTATTCTCAAGACGTTTATCTTTTTATCCGGTTTGTTATGAA
ATATATTGTTAAGGAAAAAACTTTTGAAGAAGTTTATCAAATTACTGGAAAAGTTTTCAATATTGTTATT
CATCCAACTGATAAATCATGCCCTAATTTACTAAATTATGTGACAACCCCAAACGTATTAATCAAGTCAG
CCATTGAATGCTCACTTGGTTCTGGTGTAATTTCAGAGGATACATCACTATTATGTAAAAATTTAGAAAA
TGAAATTGAGCCTTTTCTTAACATCAATAAAAATAAACAAGTCAAATTTCTTACCCCAGAAAATGCCAAC
AATCCGAGCATAACGGAGAGCCCCTATACTAGGTTAACGGAACTATTCAATGTTAATAACTTCATTGTTT
CTTTGGCGAGACCATACTTGGCACCATTGGTGGTAAATGATTTGAAGCATGAAATAAAAACGTCAAAATA
TTACTATTATAAGCATTATCCAAATATGCCTCCTATAAACGCGAATACAGTAAGAAAAACACAGAGATCC
TCTTCGCAATCACCCATAAAGGCAGGAACTGTCGAGGATCTTGAGCCAGAGCCTTTAATGAGCCCTGTGC
CCCCAAGTTCGGCAGTCAACGATTCAGCAGAGTACATAATCCCAGAATTGGGCATACCGCAGTTGAACTT
TACTGAAATGGAACCGCTGGCGTTTAAATTTAAGTATCATCTGGAAAGAAAATTAAAAAATATTGCCACT
ATGGAATTTCGACATAGGATGGAGGTATTGGATAATTTAGGCCTGTTGTGCTCATTAATAAAAAGACTAA
TAATTGATGAAAAGACTCCCAGATCAGCTACGGAGATTGCTGTGGTACCAAGGATGAAAAGTCTATCATT
AACAAGGATTATTGAAGGTCAACTAAACAACATTCCATACTGGATAAAATCTGGTGAACGAAGTACATGG
CCCGCACTAGCTTTAATTAAGACAAGATGTGCAGTCGAATTTAAATTAGACGACATAATAAGAGCAAGAC
GGAGTAGGGCTTCGTACGCTGCAGGTCGACGGATCGGTGACGGTGCTGGTTTAATTAACATGTCTAAAGG
TGAAGAATTATTCACTGGTGTTGTCCCAATTTTGGTTGAATTAGATGGTGATGTTAATGGTCACAAATTT
TCTGTCTCCGGTGAAGGTGAAGGTGATGCTACTTACGGTAAATTGACCTTAAAATTTATTTGTACTACTG
GTAAATTGCCAGTTCCATGGCCAACCTTAGTCACTACTTTAACTTATGGTGTTCAATGTTTTTCTAGATA
CCCAGATCATATGAAACAACATGACTTTTTCAAGTCTGCCATGCCAGAAGGTTATGTTCAAGAAAGAACT
ATTTTTTTCAAAGATGACGGTAACTACAAGACCAGAGCTGAAGTCAAGTTTGAAGGTGATACCTTAGTTA
ATAGAATCGAATTAAAAGGTATTGATTTTAAAGAAGATGGTAACATTTTAGGTCACAAATTGGAATACAA
CTATAACTCTCACAATGTTTACATCATGGCTGACAAACAAAAGAATGGTATCAAAGTTAACTTCAAAATT
AGACACAACATTGAAGATGGTTCTGTTCAATTAGCTGACCATTATCAACAAAATACTCCAATTGGTGATG
GTCCAGTCTTGTTACCAGACAACCATTACTTATCCACTCAATCTGCCTTATCCAAAGATCCAAACGAAAA
GAGAGACCACATGGTCTTGTTAGAATTTGTTACTGCTGCTGGTATTACCCATGGTATTGATGAATTGTAC
AAATAAGGCGCGCCACTTCTAAATAAGCGAATTTCTTATGATTTATGATTTTTATTATTAAATAAGTTAT
AAAAAAAATAAGTGTATACAAATTTTAAAGTGACTCTTAGGTTTTAAAACGAAAATTCTTATTCTTGAGT
AACTCTTTCCTGTAGGTCAGGTTGCTTTCTCAGGTATAGTATGAGGTCGCTCTTATTGACCACACCTCTA
CCGGCAGATCCGCTAGGGATAACAGGGTAATATAGATCTGTTTAGCTTGCCTCGTCCCCGCCGGGTCACC
CGGCCAGCGACATGGAGGCCCAGAATACCCTCCTTGACAGTCTTGACGTGCGCAGCTCAGGGGCATGATG
TGACTGTCGCCCGTACATTTAGCCCATACATCCCCATGTATAATCATTTGCATCCATACATTTTGATGGC
CGCACGGCGCGAAGCAAAAATTACGGCTCCTCGCTGCGGACCTGCGAGCAGGGAAACGCTCCCCTCACAG
ACGCGTATAACTTCGTATAATGTATGCTATACGAAGTTATTGAATTGTCCCCACGCCGCGCCCCTGTAGA
GAAATATAAAAGGTTAGGATTTGCCACTGAGGTTCTTCTTTCATATACTTCCTTTTAAAATCTTGCTAGG
ATACAGTTCTCACATCACATCCGAACATAAACAACCATGACAGTCAACACTAAGACCTATAGTGAGAGAG
CAGAAACTCATGCCTCACCAGTAGCACAACGATTATTTCGATTAATGGAACTGAAGAAAACCAATTTATG
TGCATCAATTGATGTTGATACCACTAAGGAATTCCTTGAATTAATTGATAAATTGGGTCCTTATGTATGC
TTAATCAAGACTCATATTGATATAATCAATGATTTTTCCTATGAATCCACTATTGAACCATTATTAGAAC
TTTCACGTAAACATCAATTTATGATTTTTGAAGATAGAAAATTTGCTGATATTGGTAATACCGTGAAGAA
ACAATATATTGGTGGAGTTTATAAAATTAGTAGTTGGGCAGATATTACTAATGCTCATGGTGTCACTGGG
AATGGAGTAGTTGAAGGATTAAAACAGGGAGCTAAAGAAACCACCACCAACCAAGAGCCAAGAGGGTTAT
TGATGTTAGCTGAATTATCATCAGTGGGATCATTAGCATATGGAGAATATTCTCAAAAAACTGTTGAAAT
TGCTAAATCCGATAAGGAATTTGTTATTGGATTTATTGCCCAACGTGATATGGGTGGACAAGAAGAAGGA
TTTGATTGGCTTATTATGACACCTGGAGTTGGATTAGATGATAAAGGTGATGGATTAGGACAACAATATA
GAACTGTTGATGAAGTTGTTAGCACTGGAACTGATATTATCATTGTTGGTAGAGGATTGTTTGGTAAAGG
AAGAGATCCAGATATTGAAGGTAAAAGGTATAGAGATGCTGGTTGGAATGCTTATTTGAAAAAGACTGGC
CAATTATAATCAGTACTGACAATAAAAAGATTCTTGTTTTCAAGAACTTGTCATTTGTATAGTTTTTTTA
TATTGTAGTTGTTCTATTTTAATCAAATGTTAGCGTGATTTATATTTTTTTTCGCCTCGACATCATCTGC
CCAGATGCGAAGTTAAGTGCGCAGAAAGTAATATCATGCGTCAATCGTATGTGAATGCTGGTCGCTATAC
TGCTGTCGATTCGATACTAACGCCGCCATCCAGTGTCGAAAACGAGCTCGAATTCATAACTTCGTATAAT
GTATGCTATACGAAGTTATATCGATGATATCAGATCCACTAGTGGCCTATGCGGCCGCGGATCTGCCGGT
CTCCCTATAGTGAGTCGTATTAATTTCGATAAGCCAGGTTAACCTGCATTAATGAATCGGCCAACGCGCG
GGGAGAGGCGGTTTGCGTATTGGGCGCTCTTCCGCTTCCTCGCTCACTGACTCGCTGCGCTCGGTCGTTC
GGCTGCGGCGAGCGGTATCAGCTCACTCAAAGGCGGTAATACGGTTATCCACAGAATCAGGGGATAACGC
AGGAAAGAACATGTGAGCAAAAGGCCAGCAAAAGGCCAGGAACCGTAAAAAGGCCGCGTTGCTGGCGTTT
TTCCATAGGCTCCGCCCCCCTGACGAGCATCACAAAAATCGACGCTCAAGTCAGAGGTGGCGAAACCCGA
CAGGACTATAAAGATACCAGGCGTTTCCCCCTGGAAGCTCCCTCGTGCGCTCTCCTGTTCCGACCCTGCC
GCTTACCGGATACCTGTCCGCCTTTCTCCCTTCGGGAAGCGTGGCGCTTTCTCATAGCTCACGCTGTAGG
TATCTCAGTTCGGTGTAGGTCGTTCGCTCCAAGCTGGGCTGTGTGCACGAACCCCCCGTTCAGCCCGACC
GCTGCGCCTTATCCGGTAACTATCGTCTTGAGTCCAACCCGGTAAGACACGACTTATCGCCACTGGCAGC
AGCCACTGGTAACAGGATTAGCAGAGCGAGGTATGTAGGCGGTGCTACAGAGTTCTTGAAGTGGTGGCCT
AACTACGGCTACACTAGAAGAACAGTATTTGGTATCTGCGCTCTGCTGAAGCCAGTTACCTTCGGAAAAA
GAGTTGGTAGCTCTTGATCCGGCAAACAAACCACCGCTGGTAGCGGTGGTTTTTTTGTTTGCAAGCAGCA
GATTACGCGCAGAAAAAAAGGATCTCAAGAAGATCCTTTGATCTTTTCTACGGGGTCTGACGCTCAGTGG
AACGAAAACTCACGTTAAGGGATTTTGGTCATGAGATTATCAAAAAGGATCTTCACCTAGATCCTTTTAA
ATTAAAAATGAAGTTTTAAATCAATCTAAAGTATATATGAGTAAACTTGGTCTGACAGTTACCAATGCTT
AATCAGTGAGGCACCTATCTCAGCGATCTGTCTATTTCGTTCATCCATAGTTGCCTGACTCCCCGTCGTG
TAGATAACTACGATACGGGAGGGCTTACCATCTGGCCCCAGTGCTGCAATGATACCGCGAGACCCACGCT
CACCGGCTCCAGATTTATCAGCAATAAACCAGCCAGCCGGAAGGGCCGAGCGCAGAAGTGGTCCTGCAAC
TTTATCCGCCTCCATCCAGTCTATTAATTGTTGCCGGGAAGCTAGAGTAAGTAGTTCGCCAGTTAATAGT
TTGCGCAACGTTGTTGCCATTGCTACAGGCATCGTGGTGTCACGCTCGTCGTTTGGTATGGCTTCATTCA
GCTCCGGTTCCCAACGATCAAGGCGAGTTACATGATCCCCCATGTTGTGCAAAAAAGCGGTTAGCTCCTT
CGGTCCTCCGATCGTTGTCAGAAGTAAGTTGGCCGCAGTGTTATCACTCATGGTTATGGCAGCACTGCAT
AATTCTCTTACTGTCATGCCATCCGTAAGATGCTTTTCTGTGACTGGTGAGTACTCAACCAAGTCATTCT
GAGAATAGTGTATGCGGCGACCGAGTTGCTCTTGCCCGGCGTCAATACGGGATAATACCGCGCCACATAG
CAGAACTTTAAAAGTGCTCATCATTGGAAAACGTTCTTCGGGGCGAAAACTCTCAAGGATCTTACCGCTG
TTGAGATCCAGTTCGATGTAACCCACTCGTGCACCCAACTGATCTTCAGCATCTTTTACTTTCACCAGCG
TTTCTGGGTGAGCAAAAACAGGAAGGCAAAATGCCGCAAAAAAGGGAATAAGGGCGACACGGAAATGTTG
AATACTCATACTCTTCCTTTTTCAATATTATTGAAGCATTTATCAGGGTTATTGTCTCATGAGCGGATAC
ATATTTGAATGTATTTAGAAAAATAAACAAATAGGGGTTCCGCGCACATTTCCCCGAAAAGTGCCACCTG
ACGTCTAAGAAACCATTATTATCATGACATTAACCTATAAAAATAGGCGTATCACGAGGCCCTTTCGTCT
CGCGCGTTTCGGTGATGACGGTGAAAACCTCTGACACATGCAGCTCCCGGAGACGGTCACAGCTTGTCTG
TAAGCGGATGCCGGGAGCAGACAAGCCCGTCAGGGCGCGTCAGCGGGTGTTGGCGGGTGTCGGGGCTGGC
TTAACTATGCGGCATCAGAGCAGATTGTACTGAGAGTGCACCATATGGACATATTGTCGTTAGAACGCGG
CTACAATTAATACATAACCTTATGTATCATACACATACGATTTAGGTGACACTATAGAACGCGGCCGCCA
GCTGAAGCTTGACTGGCTGATAGCCTCGACGCCAGCTTTGATTAGTTCATCCGGGTTCCCGTCAATTTTT
ATAAACGTGTCTAAAGTTCTCTCTAGATAAGTCTTTGCCCCTTGGCTTCTTGCGCCAATAGCTGTACCAT
ATAGTTCTGTGACATTTCCGGAAGGTTGGAATTCTAAAAGATGAGCACCGCTCTTGTCATACCCGATGAT
CAACAAACCAACACCGTAGGGTCTGCCCCCATAGGATTGTGTATTTTTCTGTGCTTTATCGCAAAGCAAA
TGACCTGCTCTCTCGACGGCAAGCTTTCTGTTAAAAACTAAGCTGGAGTAATTACACTGTTGTCTCAAAT
AATTACTTAAAACTCTAGCATCTGGAGCCAACCCGGCTAACGAGAGCCCCATGTGCTCGTCACATTTGAT
GATTTTTTTCTGGTATGATGACAATTCGTCTGCATTTCTTTTCAACGCTACTAAAACAGCATGAGTGTTC
GAACGTAACCCCACAGTGACGCTCCCTTGTTTAATAGCTTCCAAGGCGTATTCCACTTGGAACAGACGGC
CTGTAGGAGAAAAAGTGACTGTGTCCCCGTCGTAATTGTTCCTGAACATGTTTTGTAA
